Addgene plasmid #221838: pTwist Amp_d5-HT2AR(isoformD)-7xsfGFP11-HA-HDR-donor
Purpose: Donor plasmid for inserting 7xGFP11-HA at the end of Drosophila 5-HT2AR isoform D coding frame
Depositing lab: Quentin Gaudry. Depositing organization: University of Maryland, College Park. Publication: Serotonin acts through multiple cellular targets during an olfactory critical period. Mallick A, Tan HL, Epstein JM, Gaudry Q, Dacks AM. bioRxiv [Preprint]. 2024 Apr 14:2024.04.14.589413. doi: 10.1101/2024.04.14.589413. PubMed 38645269.
Backbone
  Vector backbone: pTwist Amp High Copy
  Backbone manufacturer: TWIST Bioscience
  Vector type: Mammalian Expression, Insect Expression, CRISPR
Growth in bacteria
  Bacterial resistance: Ampicillin, 100 μg/mL
  Growth temperature: 37°C
  Growth strain: DH5alpha
  Copy number: High Copy
Gene/Insert
  Gene/Insert name: 7xGFP11-HA donor with 5-HT2AR (isoform D) homology arms
  Species: D. melanogaster (fly)
  Cloning method: Restriction Enzyme; 5′ cloning site unknown (unknown if destroyed)
  Sequencing primers: 5′ M13 fwd; 3′ M13 rev
Terms and licenses: Academic/Nonprofit Terms; Industry Terms: Not Available to Industry
Depositor comments: Please visit https://doi.org/10.1101/2024.04.14.589413 for bioRxiv preprint.
How to cite: pTwist Amp_d5-HT2AR(isoformD)-7xsfGFP11-HA-HDR-donor was a gift from Quentin Gaudry (Addgene plasmid # 221838 ; http://n2t.net/addgene:221838 ; RRID:Addgene_221838)
