[The description below was written by a language model from this plasmid's Addgene catalogue record and pLannotate feature annotations shown in this document.]
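Description:
pTwist Amp_d5-HT2AR(isoformD)-7xsfGFP11-HA-HDR-donor is a homology-directed repair donor plasmid for CRISPR-based genome editing in Drosophila melanogaster, built on the commercial pTwist Amp High Copy cloning backbone. It is propagated in E. coli from a high-copy ColE1/pUC-type origin and selected with ampicillin through a β-lactamase gene driven by its native bla promoter. The annotation also picks up a small lacZα fragment and an attB1-like site in the backbone; these appear to be vector remnants rather than functional parts of the design. Although the catalogue lists mammalian and insect expression among the vector types, no eukaryotic promoter is annotated, consistent with a template that supplies sequence for repair rather than driving expression itself.

The payload is a tag cassette of seven tandem copies of the superfolder GFP11 strand followed by an HA epitope, flanked by homology arms from the 5-HT2A serotonin receptor locus, so that repair of a Cas9-induced break places the tag in frame at the end of the isoform D coding sequence. The automated feature table marks only one GFP11 unit and a partial match to a 3xHA tag, and it does not annotate the remaining repeats or the homology arms, so the exact boundaries of these elements cannot be read from it. GFP11 is non-fluorescent on its own but reconstitutes fluorescent GFP when it meets the complementary GFP1-10 fragment; repeating it sevenfold amplifies signal from low-abundance proteins. Supplying GFP1-10 in chosen cells would thus allow cell-type-restricted visualisation of the endogenously expressed receptor, while the HA tag permits antibody detection. The associated work concerns serotonin signalling during an olfactory critical period.
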