Features (pLannotate 1.2.2; 7 found; start..end, strand, type, name):
    188..235     +  CDS            GFP11: 11th β-strand of superfolder GFP associates with GFP(1-10), consisting of the first 10 β-strands, to reconstitute fluorescent GFP (Cabantous et al., 2005; Kamiyama et al., 2016)
    491..519     +  CDS            3xHA (fragment): three tandem HA epitope tags
   1943..2531    -  rep_origin     ori: high-copy-number ColE1/pMB1/pBR322/pUC origin of replication
   2648..2672    -  protein_bind   attB1: mutant version of attB; recombination site for the Gateway® BP reaction BP Clonase™
   2772..3632    -  CDS            AmpR: β-lactamase; bla; confers resistance to ampicillin, carbenicillin, and related antibiotics
   3633..3737    -  promoter       AmpR promoter: bla
   3824..3867    -  CDS            lacZα (fragment): LacZα fragment of β-galactosidase; lacZ fragment
>Addgene plasmid #221838 | pTwist Amp_d5-HT2AR(isoformD)-7xsfGFP11-HA-HDR-donor | addgene full sequence | sequence record 439559 | Addgene NGS Result
CGATGGAGGAAGCGGAGGCGACGGAGGCAGCGGAGGAGGCAGCCGGGACCACATGGTGCTGCACGAGTAC
GTGAACGCCGCCGGCATCACTAGCGGAGGCGACGGAGGCAGCGGAGGAGGCAGCCGGGACCACATGGTGC
TGCACGAGTACGTGAACGCCGCCGGCATCACTAGCGGTAGTGGCGGCCGTGACCACATGGTCCTTCATGA
GTATGTAAATGCTGCTGGGATTACAGGTGGCTCTGGAGGTAGAGATCATATGGTTCTCCACGAATACGTT
AACGCCGCAGGCATCACTGGCGGTAGTGGAGGACGCGACCATATGGTACTACATGAATATGTCAATGCAG
CCGGAATAACCGGAGGGTCCGGAGGCCGGGATCACATGGTGCTGCATGAGTATGTGAACGCGGCGGGTAT
AACTGGTGGGTCGGGCGGACGAGACCATATGGTGCTTCACGAATACGTAAACGCAGCTGGCATTACTAGT
TACCCATACGATGTTCCAGATTACGCTTAACTCTAGACCTAATAGGAAAACACCTGAAGACATAATTACG
TGGTGCTGACTTACTGCAAATTATGATTAGATAATTCCCAAGGCGAGAGTCCACGATGGCACTGAGGGTG
GGCGAAAGGTTTTTAACTCAAATAATAGAAAGCTAAAAAAAAAATCTCTTAAGTTGTTTATCGATAGAAA
TTCGCTAGACAAGTAATACGAATCTAGCATAATATAATATATAATGTCGGGCAAAGTATATTTTTTAAAA
GTTCTGTTCAACTAAACTAAACAAATGTTTTTCATCAAGTAATCTTATCGTTGAAATGCTTCATTATCAT
CTGTTGTGTAAGATTATGATTATGTAAGCTACTGAGAAATCCTGATTTAGAAATCATAATCATAAAGGAA
TTCGTAAAGGAAAGGAATCATAAAGGAATTCAGAATTCATGAGCGATTTAGATCATATGCCACGTGAGAT
AGTAGTTCACAAGCCTGCACGTCTCACAATATTAATAAAATAGAGCGATAAAATCAGTCGACCTAAGGAC
CAAGGACAAGAGGTAATGAACGAATAAGAGCTTCGCTTTTTTGGCATTTTTTGTATGTCGCAAAAAACTT
CATAAAAGTGTATGAATTTCTAATGAGGAAGGGGTCCCCGGCCAAACTACCCATGGGAAATATGACAAGT
TTTTCCCCTGTGCTACTCGTACAAAAAATAAAGGTGTTTTCTTTACAAATTATAAGTTGGACATTTCTCA
TATTTTGTTTCCTACCATTTCTCCAGGCGCCACTCAGAAATTGAAAAACTTTTGGCCATTTCGATTTGAG
TTTTTCTTCTAAATAGTTTATCGCTGCTGACCTGTTCCTAAGGGTCAGATGTGGTCGCTTACTTGATGGT
TTTGTAGAACCGGGCATTTAAAATATCTTTAACATACTTCGCTAAAAAATCATATAGTAATTCAACTAAC
TAACGGCTTAAATAGTTGTATATAAAAATATAAAAGTTATTAACTAAGCATGATTATTTTAGAACTTTTT
ACTCTTTCATCACCTATGTACGTTGGATCGGTGATACGGCCTCTTAGATTGGCAAAGTTCCATATACTAA
TAAGACCTTTTCTCTGAATTCACTGAATTTCAGATCAGATTTTATTATGGGCAGCTCAGAGGTCCCCCAT
TGAAGCGGCCGCAATTATAGGCTAGGTGGAGGCTCAGTGATGATAAGTCTGCGATGGTGGATGCATGTGT
CATGGTCATAGCTGTTTCCTGTGTGAAATTGTTATCCGCTCAGAGGGCACAATCCTATTCCGCGCTATCC
GACAATCTCCAAGACATTAGGTGGAGTTCAGTTCGGCGTATGGCATATGTCGCTGGAAAGAACATGTGAG
CAAAAGGCCAGCAAAAGGCCAGGAACCGTAAAAAGGCCGCGTTGCTGGCGTTTTTCCATAGGCTCCGCCC
CCCTGACGAGCATCACAAAAATCGACGCTCAAGTCAGAGGTGGCGAAACCCGACAGGACTATAAAGATAC
CAGGCGTTTCCCCCTGGAAGCTCCCTCGTGCGCTCTCCTGTTCCGACCCTGCCGCTTACCGGATACCTGT
CCGCCTTTCTCCCTTCGGGAAGCGTGGCGCTTTCTCATAGCTCACGCTGTAGGTATCTCAGTTCGGTGTA
GGTCGTTCGCTCCAAGCTGGGCTGTGTGCACGAACCCCCCGTTCAGCCCGACCGCTGCGCCTTATCCGGT
AACTATCGTCTTGAGTCCAACCCGGTAAGACACGACTTATCGCCACTGGCAGCAGCCACTGGTAACAGGA
TTAGCAGAGCGAGGTATGTAGGCGGTGCTACAGAGTTCTTGAAGTGGTGGCCTAACTACGGCTACACTAG
AAGAACAGTATTTGGTATCTGCGCTCTGCTGAAGCCAGTTACCTTCGGAAAAAGAGTTGGTAGCTCTTGA
TCCGGCAAACAAACCACCGCTGGTAGCGGTGGTTTTTTTGTTTGCAAGCAGCAGATTACGCGCAGAAAAA
AAGGATCTCAAGAAGATCCTTTGATCTTTTCTACGGGGTCTGACGCTCTATTCAACAAAGCCGCCGTCCC
GTCAAGTCAGCGTAAATGGGTAGGGGGCTTCAAATCGTCCTCGTGATACCAATTCGGAGCCTGCTTTTTT
GTACAAACTTGTTGATAATGGCAATTCAAGGATCTTCACCTAGATCCTTTTAAATTAAAAATGAAGTTTT
AAATCAATCTAAAGTATATATGAGTAAACTTGGTCTGACAGTTACCAATGCTTAATCAGTGAGGCACCTA
TCTCAGCGATCTGTCTATTTCGTTCATCCATAGTTGCCTGACTCCCCGTCGTGTAGATAACTACGATACG
GGAGGGCTTACCATCTGGCCCCAGTGCTGCAATGATACCGCGAGAGCCACGCTCACCGGCTCCAGATTTA
TCAGCAATAAACCAGCCAGCCGGAAGGGCCGAGCGCAGAAGTGGTCCTGCAACTTTATCCGCCTCCATCC
AGTCTATTAATTGTTGCCGGGAAGCTAGAGTAAGTAGTTCGCCAGTTAATAGTTTGCGCAACGTTGTTGC
CATTGCTACAGGCATCGTGGTGTCACGCTCGTCGTTTGGTATGGCTTCATTCAGCTCCGGTTCCCAACGA
TCAAGGCGAGTTACATGATCCCCCATGTTGTGCAAAAAAGCGGTTAGCTCCTTCGGTCCTCCGATCGTTG
TCAGAAGTAAGTTGGCCGCAGTGTTATCACTCATGGTTATGGTAGCACTGCATAATTCTCTTACTGTCAT
GCCATCCGTAAGATGCTTTTCTGTGACTGGTGAGTACTCAACCAAGTCATTCTGAGAATAGTGTATGCGG
CGACCGAGTTGCTCTTGCCCGGCGTCAATACGGGATAATACCGCGCCACATAGCAGAACTTTAAAAGTGC
TCATCATTGGAAAACGTTCTTCGGGGCGAAAACTCTCAAGGATCTTACCGCTGTTGAGATCCAGTTCGAT
GTAACCCACTCGTGCACCCAACTGATCTTCAGCATCTTTTACTTTCACCAGCGTTTCTGGGTGAGCAAAA
ACAGGAAGGCAAAATGCCGCAAAAAAGGGAATAAGGGCGACACGGAAATGTTGAATACTCATACTCTTCC
TTTTTCAATATTATTGAAGCATTTATCAGGGTTATTGTCTCATGAGCGGATACATATTTGAATGTATTTA
GAAAAATAAACAAATAGGGGTTCCGCGCACATTTCCCCGAAAAGTGCCAGATACCTGAAACAAAACCCAT
CGTACGGCCAAGGAAGTCTCCAATAACTGTGATCCACCACAAGCGCCAGGGTTTTCCCAGTCACGACGTT
GTAAAACGACGGCCAGTCATGCATAATCCGCACGCATCTGGAAGGAAGTGCCATTCCGCCTGACCTAATT
ATGCTAGCCATTGTTTGGGTAATGGCCATGATGGTATCCAGTTCAATAACCGTTCTTGGTAAGATACAGA
ACGGATGAATTGAAACGTGGCTACAAAAGTCTATTTCCTGTGCATTTAGGTCTGGTCAATGAGAAGAACA
TAATGCCCGAGCCTAACATATGCGTTATCAACAATCGCGCCTTTTTCGTGTTTGGATCTCTGGTAGCTTT
TTATATACCCATGCTGATGATGGTTACCACATACGCATTGACGATTCCCCTCCTCCGGAAGAAAGCGCGA
TTTGCCGCCGAGCACCCGGAAAGTGAACTTTTTCGCAGGTAATTTCATACTCGTTATATGGCTCCCAGTT
AATTTCCAAGAAAAATCGTAATTGTAAACATACTGAAATAATATAAAAAGAGAGTTTCTCGCCTGTCATA
TACCCATTACTTAGCCAAAAGTAAACTGGCAAGAAAAAAATCTGCACACAATCGTTCTGTAGATGACTAC
TAAATTTCCGGTTAAGAACTCGCTCTTCCATCATCTCTCGCTTCTTCTTTTAAACACAGCAATTTGTCCC
ATTGATTGGCCAATCGAAACTCGACCAAGTGAACGAATTAGCCCTTACTCAATCAAGCATCGCCTATCCC
GCTATCCCTCATGCTCTAAAAATCTGTACACTAAAGAAAGTCCCCTAATCGTCAAAAGCTTAACTAATAG
ATTTTTCAGAAGGCATTATACATTTTTCTGAGTGCATCCATGATGCTTTTACGTTCATGTTTCCAGGTTG
GGTGGACGCTTCACCCTAAGGCCGCAGCACAGCCAGCAGCAGTTGCAGATGTTCAGTAGCTTTTCTGGCA
GCAATAACAAATTCCTATCAATGGGCGACGGCAATCGCAACTTCAACACTGAAGGAGAGATGGAGGAGGG
TGGAGCTCCTAGCAGAAGGAGTGGCGTAGAGCCCGCCGAACGACCTTTGATGCAACAGCGAACGGCGAGC
AGCAGGAGCATGGGCACGGTTAGTTTCCGTAATGTCGTGAACGGGACTAGCGGAGCCGCAGGAAGTGGGC
GCAGGACGACTGGCACTGCCCACAGCAGCTTCCGGTTCTCTGGCGCCGGCATCTTTCGGCACTCGTCGTC
GTCTCCCGCCTCGAGCTGCCACTCCACCAGCACGTCGCGTTCGAGCTCCTTCTGGCGCAAACACGGCGCC
TATCCAAACCTAATGGACAGGTACGG
